>Addgene plasmid #217242 | pMV-hAT-5_Croc | addgene full sequence | sequence record 443570 | Addgene NGS Result
AAAAATAAACAAATAGGGGTTCCGCGCACATTTCCCCGAAAAGTGCCACCTGACGTCTAAGAAACCATTA
TTATCATGACATTAACCTATAAAAATAGGCGTATCACGAGGCCCTTTCGTTGTAAAACGACGGCCAGTCG
AACCACGCAATGCGTCTCGATCCGCAGTGTCTTGCGTCTCTCAATTGCTTTAAAGCAGGGTGGATAAAAA
TCAACGATTTTTAAAAAAAAAATTAAAAATCGGATTTTTTTATTTAATCGTATTATTTTTTTTTGAAGAT
GCTTTAAAAAAACCTATATAAAGATAGTTTTAATTTAAGATACGTTAAAGCTCAAAGATATCATCATGGA
ATAGGGATTATAACTTCTAATTATATACTATTTGAGACAATATATTCGTGTAACCTTTTTAGAAAAGTTT
TATAAATAGGTCACAACAGGCCATGGACTATATTAGGGGCCCAATCTTATGGGGTTCCCAGAGGCTCCTC
TATAGATTAGTAAAGATTAAAGAAAACCACTCTACCCAATGGGACTCAGTGCTCAGTCTAGAAGATCCCA
TTAAGCATCTCTGTGATGCTTAGTTTCAGTTCTCAAACTGTGGATTTTGTGTCTCCAGAGATAACATCCT
TGTTAACAGCAGTATATGGAGATGAGAGATAACAGACCTGATTACCTACCCATCAGCCCTATTGTCTCTC
TGCAAGTTTGTGTACACAGAGTCAAGCCCTTACCTCTCTCTAAAAGTGCAAAGTTTCAAGAAGTTAAATG
AATAGAGGATTGTTGGGGGTGGAGTAGATCTGGGCAAGGAGGAGTCTGGAGATAAATGCAAGGAGGGAGG
GGCAGTAGAAACAAAAGAGAAACATTTTGAGCAGAATATTCCAGAAGTCTTGAGGGATAAGTTTCTGAGT
ATAGCCTCTCCATTGATTTGAGATCTAGTGAGGGAATGGTATGGTAGAAGGGAAAACCTATCATGGCAGC
AGGCTTGCCAGGCCATAAAAGAGACCCTGTTTGGGAATATTTTAATGAAGTTCCTCTACCTGTGGGTAAG
ACAGGCATGTGTGCAAAATGCAAACAGTGCAACAAAGAAATGCAAGGCCTGGTTGCCCGAATGAAACAAC
ATCATGAGAAGTGCTCCTTCTCAGGAGGAAGCTGCTTTGAAGATGATGAATGGAACATGTCTGAACATGC
AGGATCTCCAGGTTAGTAAACTTTCTTATTTCATACTTCTTTCTTAAGGACTGCCTGTCTTCCCTGTCCA
TATCTTTTGGGTGGACTTCTGGACTACTTGAATTCTCATAAAAATGTTTGAGCAAAAATATAGTTGTTAC
TTTATGGAACTATCATATTTTTAATGCAGTTGTGATATAAAATAATGGCTGAAATAGGCAGATCTTCCTT
TTACAGTTTCACTTCTAAAGTAGTACTGAGTGCAATGAGTAATACTAAATGAGCAGTACTGTAGTGACTG
CATTGACTTCTTTTGTTCAGGAGGATCCATCCTCAACATACAGGATTCTGACTATCCATCTTCAACATCA
TCACTGTCTACAGTTTCAGAGTTATCTGCTAATGATACCAGTGTTCCAGTCAAATGTACCGGTGCTAGCA
ATTCTACCGGGTAGGGGAGGCGCTTTTCCCAAGGCAGTCTGGAGCATGCGCTTTAGCAGCCCCGCTGGGC
ACTTGGCGCTACACAAGTGGCCTCTGGCCTCGCACACATTCCACATCCACCGGTAGGCGCCAACCGGCTC
CGTTCTTTGGTGGCCCCTTCGCGCCACCTTCTACTCCTCCCCTAGTCAGGAAGTTCCCCCCCGCCCCGCA
GCTCGCGTCGTGCAGGACGTGACAAATGGAAGTAGCACGTCTCACTAGTCTCGTGCAGATGGACAGCACC
GCTGAGCAATGGAAGCGGGTAGGCCTTTGGGGCAGCGGCCAATAGCAGCTTTGCTCCTTCGCTTTCTGGG
CTCAGAGGCTGGGAAGGGGTGGGTCCGGGGGCGGGCTCAGGGGCGGGCTCAGGGGCGGGGCGGGCGCCCG
AAGGTCCTCCGGAGGCCCGGCATTCTGCACGCTTCAAAAGCGCACGTCTGCCGCGCTGTTCTCCTCTTCC
TCATCTCCGGGCCTTTCGACCTGCAGCCAACGCCACCATGGGGACCGAGTACAAGCCCACGGTGCGCCTC
GCCACCCGCGACGACGTCCCCCGGGCCGTACGCACCCTCGCCGCCGCGTTCGCCGACTACCCCGCCACGC
GCCACACCGTCGACCCGGACCGCCACATCGAGCGGGTCACCGAGCTGCAAGAACTCTTCCTCACGCGCGT
CGGGCTCGACATCGGCAAGGTGTGGGTCGCGGACGACGGCGCCGCGGTGGCGGTCTGGACCACGCCGGAG
AGCGTCGAAGCGGGGGCGGTGTTCGCCGAGATCGGCCCGCGCATGGCCGAGTTGAGCGGTTCCCGGCTGG
CCGCGCAGCAACAGATGGAAGGCCTCCTGGCGCCGCACCGGCCCAAGGAGCCCGCGTGGTTCCTGGCCAC
CGTCGGCGTCTCGCCCGACCACCAGGGCAAGGGTCTGGGCAGCGCCGTCGTGCTCCCCGGAGTGGAGGCG
GCCGAGCGCGCCGGGGTGCCCGCCTTCCTGGAGACCTCCGCGCCCCGCAACCTCCCCTTCTACGAGCGGC
TCGGCTTCACCGTCACCGCCGACGTCGAGGTGCCCGAAGGACCGCGCACCTGGTGCATGACCCGCAAGCC
CGGTGCCATCGATGCCACTAACTTCTCCCTGTTGAAACAAGCAGGGGATGTCGAAGAGAATCCCGGGCCA
ATGGTGAGCAAGGGCGAGGAGCTGTTCACCGGGGTGGTGCCCATCCTGGTCGAGCTGGACGGCGACGTAA
ACGGCCACAAGTTCAGCGTGTCCGGCGAGGGCGAGGGCGATGCCACCTACGGCAAGCTGACCCTGAAGTT
CATCTGCACCACCGGCAAGCTGCCCGTGCCCTGGCCCACCCTCGTGACCACCCTGACCTACGGCGTGCAG
TGCTTCAGCCGCTACCCCGACCACATGAAGCAGCACGACTTCTTCAAGTCCGCCATGCCCGAAGGCTACG
TCCAGGAGCGCACCATCTTCTTCAAGGACGACGGCAACTACAAGACCCGCGCCGAGGTGAAGTTCGAGGG
CGACACCCTGGTGAACCGCATCGAGCTGAAGGGCATCGACTTCAAGGAGGACGGCAACATCCTGGGGCAC
AAGCTGGAGTACAACTACAACAGCCACAACGTCTATATCATGGCCGACAAGCAGAAGAACGGCATCAAGG
TGAACTTCAAGATCCGCCACAACATCGAGGACGGCAGCGTGCAGCTCGCCGACCACTACCAGCAGAACAC
CCCCATCGGCGACGGCCCCGTGCTGCTGCCCGACAACCACTACCTGAGCACCCAGTCCGCCCTGAGCAAA
GACCCCAACGAGAAGCGCGATCACATGGTCCTGCTGGAGTTCGTGACCGCCGCCGGGATCACTCTCGGCA
TGGACGAGCTGTACAAGTAATTAATTAAGCTCGCTGATCAGCCTCGACTGTGCCTTCTAGTTGCCAGCCA
TCTGTTGTTTGCCCCTCCCCCGTGCCTTCCTTGACCCTGGAAGGTGCCACTCCCACTGTCCTTTCCTAAT
AAAATGAGGAAATTGCATCGCATTGTCTGAGTAGGTGTCATTCTATTCTGGGGGGTGGGGTGGGGCAGGA
CAGCAAGGGGGAGGATTGGGAAGACAATAGCAGGCATGCTGGGGATGCGGTGGGCTCTATGGCTTCTGAG
GCGCGCCCTCGAGGTTTGCTGCATAACCCAGTATTTTAAGTTTCTCATGTTGACCTGGCTGAAATAATCT
ATTTAATTTTTGTTAAAACACATTTCACATTTATAACTAAAATAGTTAAAAATTCAAAAATACATATGCT
TGTTTTGTTAAAATAATTATACATGTGTTGTTGAAGAAAAATATCCAAAATACATAAGCTTGTTGTTTTA
GTTAAATAAAACAATTTAAATGTCTGTTGTTTTTGGTGACTTGTTGTTGTCCTCCTAATACTGGCAAAAC
CCCCATAGTGAATTGGAGATAGTTCACCTCCCAATGACTTCACAAGTATCTGCTTCAATTAGCTTTGGTA
AATAAAATAACCAAATCATAATTCAGTTTTCTGATGTAGCTGCAAAATTAATCTGAAAAAAATATCAAAA
TAAATCACTGCTTTAAAATGTATAGTGTGTACCTTCTAAAAATGAAACCTACATCTATCTCTGAGTTGTG
AATAATATGTATTAAGGTTATATCAAACAACAAGAATGCACTTTTTGTAGAAAACAATGATTAAATCGAG
GCTTCCTGACCAGTGATTTAAATCGTGATTTAAATCAAATCATTTGATTTAAATCAAATCCACCCTGCTT
TAAAGGGGCCCAGAGACGGAGTCACTGCCAACCGAGACGGTCATAGCTGTTTCCTGTGTGCCGCTTCCTC
GCTCACTGACTCGCTGCGCTCGGTCGTTCGGCTGCGGCGAGCGGTATCAGCTCACTCAAAGGCGGTAATA
CGGTTACCCACAGAATCAGGGGATAACGCAGGAAAGAACATGTGAGCAAAAGGCCAGCAAAAGGCCAGGA
ACCGTAAAAAGGCCGCGTTGCTGGCGTTTTTCCATAGGCTCCGCCCCCCTGACGAGCATCACAAAAATCG
ACGCTCAAGTCAGAGGTGGCGAAACCCGACAGGACTATAAAGATACCAGGCGTTTCCCCCTGGAAGCTCC
CTCGTGCGCTCTCCTGTTCCGACCCTGCCGCTTACCGGATACCTGTCCGCCTTTCTCCCTTCGGGAAGCG
TGGCGCTTTCTCATAGCTCACGCTGTAGGTATCTCAGTTCGGTGTAGGTCGTTCGCTCCAAGCTGGGCTG
TGTGCACGAACCCCCCGTTCAGCCCGACCGCTGCGCCTTATCCGGTAACTATCGTCTTGAGTCCAACCCG
GTAAGACACGACTTATCGCCACTGGCAGCAGCCACTGGTAACAGGATTAGCAGAGCGAGGTATGTAGGCG
GTGCTACAGAGTTCTTGAAGTGGTGGCCTAACTACGGCTACACTAGAAGAACAGTATTTGGTATCTGCGC
TCTGCTGAAGCCAGTTACCTTCGGAAAAAGAGTTGGTAGCTCTTGATCCGGCAAACAAACCACCGCTGGT
AGCGGTGGTTTTTTTGTTTGCAAGCAGCAGATTACGCGCAGAAAAAAAGGATCTCAAGAAGATCCTTTGA
TCTTTTCTACGGGGTCTGACGCTCAGTGGAACGAAAACTCACGTTAAGGGATTTTGGTCATGAGATTATC
AAAAAGGATCTTCACCTAGATCCTTTTAAATTAAAAATGAAGTTTTAAATCAATCTAAAGTATATATGAG
TAAACTTGGTCTGACAGTTACCAATGCTTAATCAGTGAGGCACCTATCTCAGCGATCTGTCTCTTTCGTT
CATCCATAGTTGCCTGACTCCCCGTCGTGTAGATAACTACGATACGGGAGGGCTTACCATCTGGCCCCAG
TGCTGCAATAATACCGCGGGACCCACGCTCACCGGCTCCAGATTTATCAGCAATAAACCAGCCAGCCGGA
AGGGCCGAGCGCAGAAGTGGTCCTGCAACTTTATCCGCCTCCATCCAGTCTATTAATTGTTGCCGGGAAG
CTAGAGTAAGTAGTTCGCCAGTTAATAGTTTGCGCAACGTTGTTGCCATCGCTACAGGCATCGTGGTATC
ACGCTCGTCGTTTGGTATGGCTTCATTCAGCTCCGGTTCCCAACGATCAAGGCGAGTTACATGATCCCCC
ATGTTGCGCAAAAAAGCGGTTAGCTCCTTCGGTCCTCCGATCGTTGTCAGAAGTAAGTTGGCCGCCGTGT
TATCACTCATGGTTATGGCAGCACTACATAATTCTCTTACTGTCATGCCATCCGTAAGATGCTTTTCTGT
GACTGGTGAGTACTCAACCAAGTCATTCTGAGAATAGTGTATGCGGCGACCGAGTTGCTCTTGCCCGGCG
TCAATACGGGATAATACCGCGCCACATAGCAGAACTTTAAAAGTGCTCATCATTGGAAAACGTTCTTCGG
GGCGAAAACTCTCAAGGATCTTACCGCTGTTGAGATCCAGTTCGATGTAACCCACTCGTGCACCCAACTG
ATCTTCAGCATCTTTTACTTTCACCAGCGTTTCTGGGTGAGCAAAAACAGGAAGGCAAAATGCCGCAAAA
AAGGGAATAAGGGCGACACGGAAATGTTGAATACTCATACTCTTCCTTTTTCAATATTATTGAAGCATTT
ATCAGGGTTATTGTCTCATGAGCGGATACATATTTGAATGTATTTAG
Features (pLannotate 1.2.2; 8 found; start..end, strand, type, name):
    118..138     -  CDS            lacZα (fragment): LacZα fragment of β-galactosidase; lacZ fragment
   1619..2118    +  promoter       PGK promoter: mouse phosphoglycerate kinase 1 promoter
   2143..2737    +  CDS            PuroR (fragment): puromycin N-acetyltransferase; pac from Streptomyces alboniger; confers resistance to puromycin
   2801..3520    +  CDS            EGFP: the original enhanced GFP (Yang et al., 1996) mammalian codon-optimized
   3548..3772    +  polyA_signal   bGH poly(A) signal: bovine growth hormone polyadenylation signal
   4649..5237    -  rep_origin     ori: high-copy-number ColE1/pMB1/pBR322/pUC origin of replication
   5408..6268    -  CDS            AmpR: β-lactamase; bla; confers resistance to ampicillin, carbenicillin, and related antibiotics
   6269..26      -  promoter       AmpR promoter (across the origin): bla
