[The description below was written by a language model from this plasmid's Addgene catalogue record and pLannotate feature annotations shown in this document.]
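Description:
pMV-hAT-5_Croc is the donor plasmid for the hAT-5_Croc DNA transposon, built on the pMV backbone and catalogued as a mammalian expression vector. The full sequence is 6,347 nt. It is propagated in E. coli as a high-copy plasmid through a ColE1/pUC-type origin and selected with ampicillin through the β-lactamase gene and its promoter. A very short lacZα remnant is also annotated, most likely a leftover of the cloning backbone.

The recorded insert is the synthetic terminal inverted repeats (TIRs) of hAT-5_Croc, a member of the hAT superfamily. The automated feature table does not annotate the TIRs themselves, so their exact positions are not given. However, unannotated stretches lie on either side of the reporter cassette, which is where transposon ends would be expected in a donor design. That cassette consists of the mouse PGK promoter driving a puromycin N-acetyltransferase coding sequence (annotated as a fragment), followed after a short gap by EGFP and ending in the bovine growth hormone polyadenylation signal. The short spacing suggests the two proteins are co-expressed from one transcript, but the record does not identify the linking element.

No transposase gene is annotated, which fits a two-plasmid system in which the transposase is supplied in trans from a separate helper construct. The transposase would recognise the TIRs, excise the cassette and integrate it into the host genome, so that stable puromycin resistance and green fluorescence report transposition. The plasmid comes from a heterologous survey of 130 DNA transposons in human cells that aimed to expand the genome engineering toolbox.
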