Addgene plasmid #217242: pMV-hAT-5_Croc
Purpose: Donor plasmid of hAT-5_Croc Transposon
Depositing lab: Yong E Zhang. Depositing organization: Institute of Zoology, Chinese Academy of Sciences. Publication: Heterologous survey of 130 DNA transposons in human cells highlights their functional divergence and expands the genome engineering toolbox. Zhang T, Tan S, Tang N, Li Y, Zhang C, Sun J, Guo Y, Gao H, Cai Y, Sun W, Wang C, Fu L, Ma H, Wu Y, Hu X, Zhang X, Gee P, Yan W, Zhao Y, Chen Q, Guo B, Wang H, Zhang YE. Cell. 2024 Jul 11;187(14):3741-3760.e30. doi: 10.1016/j.cell.2024.05.007. Epub 2024 Jun 5. PubMed 38843831.
Backbone
  Vector backbone: pMV
  Vector type: Mammalian Expression
Growth in bacteria
  Bacterial resistance: Ampicillin, 100 μg/mL
  Growth temperature: 37°C
  Growth strain: DH5alpha
  Copy number: High Copy
Gene/Insert
  Gene/Insert name: TIRs of hAT-5_Croc transposon
  Species: Synthetic
  Cloning method: Restriction Enzyme; 5′ cloning site Unknown (unknown if destroyed); 3′ cloning site Unknown (unknown if destroyed)
Terms and licenses: Academic/Nonprofit Terms; Industry Terms: Not Available to Industry
How to cite: pMV-hAT-5_Croc was a gift from Yong E Zhang (Addgene plasmid # 217242 ; http://n2t.net/addgene:217242 ; RRID:Addgene_217242)
